Addgene plasmid #98621: pCR8/GW/TOPO-ETS1
Purpose: Gateway entry TOPO TA cloning vector for ETS1
Depositing lab: Richard Harvey. Depositing organization: Victor Chang Cardiac Research Institute. Publication: NKX2-5 mutations causative for congenital heart disease retain functionality and are directed to hundreds of targets. Bouveret R, Waardenberg AJ, Schonrock N, Ramialison M, Doan T, de Jong D, Bondue A, Kaur G, Mohamed S, Fonoudi H, Chen CM, Wouters MA, Bhattacharya S, Plachta N, Dunwoodie SL, Chapman G, Blanpain C, Harvey RP. Elife. 2015 Jul 6;4. doi: 10.7554/eLife.06942. PubMed 26146939.
Backbone
  Vector backbone: pCR8/GW/TOPO
  Backbone manufacturer: Invitrogen
  Backbone size w/o insert (bp): 2817
  Vector type: TOPO TA cloning vector
Growth in bacteria
  Bacterial resistance: Spectinomycin, 50 μg/mL
  Growth temperature: 37°C
  Growth strain: NEB Stable
  Copy number: High Copy
Gene/Insert
  Gene/Insert name: ETS1
  Species: M. musculus (mouse)
  Entrez Gene: Ets1 (a.k.a. D230050P06, Ets-1, Tpl1, p54, vs)
  Cloning method: TOPO Cloning
Terms and licenses: Academic/Nonprofit Terms; Industry Terms: Not Available to Industry
Depositor comments: Insert contains Kozak sequence and no stop codon
How to cite: pCR8/GW/TOPO-ETS1 was a gift from Richard Harvey (Addgene plasmid # 98621 ; http://n2t.net/addgene:98621 ; RRID:Addgene_98621)
