[The description below was written by a language model from this plasmid's Addgene catalogue record and pLannotate feature annotations shown in this document.]
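Description:
pCR8/GW/TOPO-ETS1 is a Gateway entry clone built in the commercial pCR8/GW/TOPO backbone (Invitrogen), a small TOPO TA cloning vector maintained in E. coli. The sequenced plasmid is about 4.1 kb. It replicates from a high-copy ColE1/pUC-type origin and is selected with spectinomycin through the aadA aminoglycoside adenylyltransferase gene (annotated SmR), which is preceded by a fragment of the class 1 integron Pc promoter and a short remnant of a gentamicin resistance gene. The rrnB T1 and T2 terminators lie upstream of the cloning region, where they limit read-through transcription from the backbone into the insert. The short lacI and lacZα fragments detected by annotation appear to be vestigial backbone sequence rather than functional genes.

The payload is the mouse Ets1 coding sequence, encoding the ETS-family transcription factor ETS1. It was inserted by TOPO cloning in the forward orientation between the attL1 and attL2 recombination sites. The depositor notes that the insert carries a Kozak sequence and lacks a stop codon, so after transfer the open reading frame can be translated efficiently in eukaryotic cells and can read through into a C-terminal tag or fusion partner supplied by the recipient vector. The entry clone has no eukaryotic promoter of its own; the only promoter near the insert is a T7 promoter beyond attL2, oriented back toward the insert, which in this backbone mainly serves as a priming or in vitro transcription site. The plasmid is therefore not an expression construct but a shuttle intermediate: an LR Clonase reaction moves Ets1 into any attR-containing destination vector. The record does not specify which destination vectors or downstream assays were intended.
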