Features (pLannotate 1.2.2; 12 found; start..end, strand, type, name):
     33..132     +  protein_bind   attL1: mutant version of attL; recombination site for the Gateway® LR reaction LR Clonase™
    150..1469    +  CDS            Ets1: ETS1_MOUSE - Also known as Ets-1. Experimental evidence at protein level: Swiss-Prot protein existence level 1. Transcription factor. Directly controls the expression of cytokine and chemokine genes in a wide variety of different cellular contexts. May control the differentiation, survival and proliferation of lymphoid cells. May also regulate angiogenesis through regulation of expression of genes controlling endothelial cell migration and invasion (By similarity). From Mus musculus (Mouse).
   1483..1582    -  protein_bind   attL2: mutant version of attL; recombination site for the Gateway® LR reaction LR Clonase™
   1600..1618    -  promoter       T7 promoter: promoter for bacteriophage T7 RNA polymerase
   1808..1831    +  promoter       Pc promoter (fragment): intI1 (promoter lies within the coding sequence); class 1 integron promoter
   2007..2063    +  CDS            GmR (fragment): gentamycin acetyltransferase; aacC1; confers resistance to gentamycin
   2070..2861    +  CDS            SmR: aminoglycoside adenylyltransferase (Murphy, 1985); aadA; confers resistance to spectinomycin and streptomycin
   2954..3542    +  rep_origin     ori: high-copy-number ColE1/pMB1/pBR322/pUC origin of replication
   3725..3817    +  CDS            lacI (fragment): lac repressor; lacI; The lac repressor binds to the lac operator to inhibit transcription in E. coli. This inhibition can be relieved by adding lactose or isopropyl-β-D-thiogalactopyranoside (IPTG).
   3872..3899    -  terminator     rrnB T2 terminator: transcription terminator T2 from the E. coli rrnB gene
   4031..4074    +  terminator     rrnB T1 terminator: Escherichia coli rrnB; transcription terminator T1 from the E. coli rrnB gene
   4121..17      -  CDS            lacZα (fragment) (across the origin): LacZα fragment of β-galactosidase; lacZ fragment
>Addgene plasmid #98621 | pCR8/GW/TOPO-ETS1 | addgene full sequence | sequence record 182584 | Addgene NGS Result
GTAAAACGACGGCCAGTCTTAAGCTCGGGCCCCAAATAATGATTTTATTTTGACTGATAGTGACCTGTTC
GTTGCAACAAATTGATGAGCAATGCTTTTTTATAATGCCAACTTTGTACAAAAAAGCAGGCTCCGAATTC
GCCCTTACCATGAAGGCGGCCGTCGATCTCAAGCCGACTCTCACCATCATCAAGACAGAAAAAGTGGATC
TCGAGCTTTTCCCTTCCCCGGACATGGAATGTGCAGATGTCCCGCTGTTAACTCCGAGCAGCAAAGAAAT
GATGTCCCAAGCCTTGAAAGCTACTTTCAGTGGTTTCACAAAAGAACAGCAGCGGCTGGGAATCCCCAAA
GACCCCCGGCAGTGGACAGAAACCCACGTCCGGGACTGGGTGATGTGGGCTGTGAATGAGTTCAGCCTGA
AAGGTGTGGACTTCCAGAAGTTCTGTATGAGTGGAGCAGCACTGTGTGCCCTGGGTAAAGAATGCTTCCT
CGAGCTGGCTCCAGACTTTGTTGGGGATATCCTGTGGGAGCATCTAGAGATCCTGCAGAAAGAGGATGTG
AAACCATATCAGGTTAATGGAGCCAACCCTACCTACCCAGAATCCTGTTACACCTCGGATTACTTCATCA
GCTACGGTATCGAGCATGCTCAGTGTGTTCCTCCCTCAGAGTTCTCAGAGCCCAGCTTCATCACAGAGTC
CTATCAGACGCTGCATCCTATCAGCTCAGAAGAACTCCTGTCCCTCAAGTATGAGAACGACTACCCTTCT
GTCATTCTCCAGGACCCTCTCCAGACAGACACCTTGCAGACAGACTACTTTGCCATCAAGCAAGAGGTGT
TAACTCCAGACAACATGTGCCTGGGGAGAGCCAGTCGTGGTAAACTCGGGGGCCAGGACTCTTTTGAGAG
CGTAGAGAGCTACGATAGTTGTGACCGCCTCACCCAGTCCTGGAGCAGCCAGTCATCCTTCAACAGCCTG
CAGCGGGTCCCCTCCTATGACAGCTTCGACTACGAGGATTATCCCGCTGCCCTGCCCAACCACAAGCCCA
AGGGCACCTTCAAGGACTATGTGCGTGACCGTGCTGACCTCAACAAGGACAAGCCTGTCATTCCTGCTGC
TGCCCTGGCTGGCTACACAGGAAGTGGGCCGATCCAGCTGTGGCAGTTTCTTCTGGAATTACTCACTGAT
AAGTCTTGTCAGTCCTTTATCAGCTGGACAGGAGATGGCTGGGAATTCAAGCTTTCTGACCCAGATGAGG
TGGCCAGGAGATGGGGAAAGAGGAAAAACAAACCTAAGATGAATTATGAGAAACTGAGCCGTGGCCTTCG
CTACTATTATGACAAAAATATCATCCACAAGACGGCGGGCAAGCGCTACGTATACCGCTTTGTGTGCGAC
CTGCAGAGCCTGCTGGGATACACCCCTGAGGAGCTGCACGCCATGCTGGACGTAAAGCCGGATGCTGACA
AGGGCGAATTCGACCCAGCTTTCTTGTACAAAGTTGGCATTATAAAAAATAATTGCTCATCAATTTGTTG
CAACGAACAGGTCACTATCAGTCAAAATAAAATCATTATTTGCCATCCAGCTGATATCCCCTATAGTGAG
TCGTATTACATGGTCATAGCTGTTTCCTGGCAGCTCTGGCCCGTGTCTCAAAATCTCTGATGTTACATTG
CACAAGATAAAAATATATCATCATGCCTCCTCTAGACCAGCCAGGACAGAAATGCCTCGACTTCGCTGCT
ACCCAAGGTTGCCGGGTGACGCACACCGTGGAAACGGATGAAGGCACGAACCCAGTGGACATAAGCCTGT
TCGGTTCGTAAGCTGTAATGCAAGTAGCGTATGCGCTCACGCAACTGGTCCAGAACCTTGACCGAACGCA
GCGGTGGTAACGGCGCAGTGGCGGTTTTCATGGCTTGTTATGACTGTTTTTTTGGGGTACAGTCTATGCC
TCGGGCATCCAAGCAGCAAGCGCGTTACGCCGTGGGTCGATGTTTGATGTTATGGAGCAGCAACGATGTT
ACGCAGCAGGGCAGTCGCCCTAAAACAAAGTTAAACATTATGAGGGAAGCGGTGATCGCCGAAGTATCGA
CTCAACTATCAGAGGTAGTTGGCGTCATCGAGCGCCATCTCGAACCGACGTTGCTGGCCGTACATTTGTA
CGGCTCCGCAGTGGATGGCGGCCTGAAGCCACACAGTGATATTGATTTGCTGGTTACGGTGACCGTAAGG
CTTGATGAAACAACGCGGCGAGCTTTGATCAACGACCTTTTGGAAACTTCGGCTTCCCCTGGAGAGAGCG
AGATTCTCCGCGCTGTAGAAGTCACCATTGTTGTGCACGACGACATCATTCCGTGGCGTTATCCAGCTAA
GCGCGAACTGCAATTTGGAGAATGGCAGCGCAATGACATTCTTGCAGGTATCTTCGAGCCAGCCACGATC
GACATTGATCTGGCTATCTTGCTGACAAAAGCAAGAGAACATAGCGTTGCCTTGGTAGGTCCAGCGGCGG
AGGAACTCTTTGATCCGGTTCCTGAACAGGATCTATTTGAGGCGCTAAATGAAACCTTAACGCTATGGAA
CTCGCCGCCCGACTGGGCTGGCGATGAGCGAAATGTAGTGCTTACGTTGTCCCGCATTTGGTACAGCGCA
GTAACCGGCAAAATCGCGCCGAAGGATGTCGCTGCCGACTGGGCAATGGAGCGCCTGCCGGCCCAGTATC
AGCCCGTCATACTTGAAGCTAGACAGGCTTATCTTGGACAAGAAGAAGATCGCTTGGCCTCGCGCGCAGA
TCAGTTGGAAGAATTTGTCCACTACGTGAAAGGCGAGATCACCAAGGTAGTCGGCAAATAACCCTCGAGC
CACCCATGACCAAAATCCCTTAACGTGAGTTACGCGTCGTTCCACTGAGCGTCAGACCCCGTAGAAAAGA
TCAAAGGATCTTCTTGAGATCCTTTTTTTCTGCGCGTAATCTGCTGCTTGCAAACAAAAAAACCACCGCT
ACCAGCGGTGGTTTGTTTGCCGGATCAAGAGCTACCAACTCTTTTTCCGAAGGTAACTGGCTTCAGCAGA
GCGCAGATACCAAATACTGTTCTTCTAGTGTAGCCGTAGTTAGGCCACCACTTCAAGAACTCTGTAGCAC
CGCCTACATACCTCGCTCTGCTAATCCTGTTACCAGTGGCTGCTGCCAGTGGCGATAAGTCGTGTCTTAC
CGGGTTGGACTCAAGACGATAGTTACCGGATAAGGCGCAGCGGTCGGGCTGAACGGGGGGTTCGTGCACA
CAGCCCAGCTTGGAGCGAACGACCTACACCGAACTGAGATACCTACAGCGTGAGCTATGAGAAAGCGCCA
CGCTTCCCGAAGGGAGAAAGGCGGACAGGTATCCGGTAAGCGGCAGGGTCGGAACAGGAGAGCGCACGAG
GGAGCTTCCAGGGGGAAACGCCTGGTATCTTTATAGTCCTGTCGGGTTTCGCCACCTCTGACTTGAGCGT
CGATTTTTGTGATGCTCGTCAGGGGGGCGGAGCCTATGGAAAAACGCCAGCAACGCGGCCTTTTTACGGT
TCCTGGCCTTTTGCTGGCCTTTTGCTCACATGTTCTTTCCTGCGTTATCCCCTGATTCTGTGGATAACCG
TATTACCGCCTTTGAGTGAGCTGATACCGCTCGCCGCAGCCGAACGACCGAGCGCAGCGAGTCAGTGAGC
GAGGAAGCGGAAGAGCGCCCAATACGCAAACCGCCTCTCCCCGCGCGTTGGCCGATTCATTAATGCAGCT
GGCACGACAGGTTTCCCGACTGGAAAGCGGGCAGTGAGCGCAACGCAATTAATACGCGTACCGCTAGCCA
GGAAGAGTTTGTAGAAACGCAAAAAGGCCATCCGTCAGGATGGCCTTCTGCTTAGTTTGATGCCTGGCAG
TTTATGGCGGGCGTCCTGCCCGCCACCCTCCGGGCCGTTGCTTCACAACGTTCAAATCCGCTCCCGGCGG
ATTTGTCCTACTCAGGAGAGCGTTCACCGACAAACAACAGATAAAACGAAAGGCCCAGTCTTCCGACTGA
GCCTTTCGTTTTATTTGATGCCTGGCAGTTCCCTACTCTCGCGTTAACGCTAGCATGGATGTTTTCCCAG
TCACGACGTT
